>Addgene plasmid #33345 | pLEW100cre-EP1 | depositor full sequence | sequence record 39750 | pLEW100cre-EP1 sequence 6222 bps
GAATTCGAGCTCATATAGTTGGTATGTATTCTAATTCCAGACTACTGGCGTGGATAAACATGTCCCCTGA
TTAAAAGGAAAGATTCCATAGCCCATTAGTGCAAAGATAATTGGTACACCGTCAAAAACACATGGGAGAC
CACACGATACGACACTGTGACCGTAGCATCAATTCCGCACTCGATATAACTCTATCGAAGAACTTCCATG
GTACAAACTGGTCGCCACGGTCTGCTCCACACGGAGATCATCGTATCATTTTTATCGATAGCGGCCGCTA
TCGATGTATGCCTTGGCCCTGATGGCATGCCAATTTCACTACAACGGACTATGTGGACCCCGTTATCATG
GAAATGCGCTAGTTGGAGGAAGTTAGACCGCGCCGGAAAAGAGAGGGGTAGAGAAAATGACAACTTGGAA
GATATCCACACACGCACGGTGAAACGTTAGCAACAATTATTAGGGAAGCACGCTTGCCCTAGTCCCACGA
GTAACCAAGACTCCAAAAGCCTTTCTGGCACAGAGAGCGAGCCGAAATGGAAAAGAGAAACAATGCCTGC
ACTAACACTACTGAGCGATTCGCCTCGCCGCGGAGGACCGAATACTAATAACGACACTTGCGGTCAAAAA
GTAGAAGAACAAATGCTCAACGATGAGTGAATCAGGTTAGGGTAGTTGGAAAATTATACAGAATGTCTTT
GGCAACACACCGGCNNNCTTGCATGCCTGCAAGGCCTTGCAGAATACTGCATAGATAACAAACGCATCAA
ACACAACTGGTGGCACTATTTCAATCATGTCGACACACCAAGACGAGAAAATTTGAGTTAAACAAGATGC
CTACAACCCTATATTTATTATCTTCAAGTGATCTTCTCTTCTCTTGTGCGCTGTACGTAAATGTGTTGCA
AATAAGGCATAGGGCTGAGTACAGGCACCACACGCGAGGAAAATCATAAGCACTAGCCGTGTCAACTCAC
AGCGACTACAGAACAATTTTGGCCACACAACCCGGTGTTAGGATCTCCGAGGCCTGGGACCCGTGGGCCG
CCGTCGGACCGGCGGTGTTGGTCGGCGTCGGTCAGTCCTGCTCCTCGGCCACGAAGTGCACGCAGTTGCC
GGCCGGGTCGCGCAGGGCGAACTCCCGCCCCCACGGCTGCTCGCCGATCTCGGTCATGGCCGGCCCGGAG
GCGTCCCGGAAGTTCGTGGACACGACCTCCGACCACTCGGCGTACAGCTCGTCCAGGCCGCGCACCCACA
CCCAGGCCAGGGTGTTGTCCGGCACCACCTGGTCCTGGACCGCGCTGATGAACAGGGTCACGTCGTCCCG
GACCACACCGGCGAAGTCGTCCTCCACGAAGTCCCGGGAGAACCCGAGCCGGTCGGTCCAGAACTCGACC
GCTCCGGCGACGTCGCGCGCGGTGAGCACCGGAACGGCACTGGTCAACTTGGCCATGGTGATATAGCTTA
TTTTATGGCAGCAACGAGACCTTACGTAAAGCAAAACTAAATAAGAGCGGAGACTGCAATGCAGAGTAAA
AAAAAAAAAAACATGAATTTCAGAAGACCTTGCTGTGCCCCCGGTACGGGCTAGATCTCCCTATAGTGAG
TCGTATTAATCAGGTACCGTCATTGGGGTTAAGCGGAAAGGTGTGTGTCAGTAGGTTGTGAGGTGAAAGC
GTTTTCAGATGCATAGTGAGCTTAATGTCCTTTTCACAGTATATCGTGTCTGATAGGTATCTCTTATTAG
TATAGTCGAATACTAGTCAATAGTGCGTTTTGTGCAAAATGTCCATTTTGTGGCAGTGATGGGGTTGTTT
TATGCTATTCCGTGTCTCTGGGTGGGCGTGCATTGAAAATAGGGGTTATCGGGTGAGGGATCTCCCTATC
AGTGATAGAGATCTCCCTATCAGTGATAGAGATCCCTGAGTACTGAGTTTAACATGTTCTCGTCCCGGGC
TGCACGCGCCTTCGAGTTTTTTTTCCTTTTCCCCATTTTTTTCAACTTGAAGACTTCAATTACACCAAAA
AGTAAAATTCACAAGCTCGAGGGGCAGAGCCGATCCTGTACACTTTACTTAAAACCATTATCTGAGTGTG
AAATGTCCAATTTACTGACCGTACACCAAAATTTGCCTGCATTACCGGTCGATGCAACGAGTGATGAGGT
TCGCAAGAACCTGATGGACATGTTCAGGGATCGCCAGGCGTTTTCTGAGCATACCTGGAAAATGCTTCTG
TCCGTTTGCCGGTCGTGGGCGGCATGGTGCAAGTTGAATAACCGGAAATGGTTTCCCGCAGAACCTGAAG
ATGTTCGCGATTATCTTCTATATCTTCAGGCGCGCGGTCTGGCAGTAAAAACTATCCAGCAACATTTGGG
CCAGCTAAACATGCTTCATCGTCGGTCCGGGCTGCCACGACCAAGTGACAGCAATGCTGTTTCACTGGTT
ATGCGGCGGATCCGAAAAGAAAACGTTGATGCCGGTGAACGTGCAAAACAGGCTCTAGCGTTCGAACGCA
CTGATTTCGACCAGGTTCGTTCACTCATGGAAAATAGCGATCGCTGCCAGGATATACGTAATCTGGCATT
TCTGGGGATTGCTTATAACACCCTGTTACGTATAGCCGAAATTGCCAGGATCAGGGTTAAAGATATCTCA
CGTACTGACGGTGGGAGAATGTTAATCCATATTGGCAGAACGAAAACGCTGGTTAGCACCGCAGGTGTAG
AGAAGGCACTTAGCCTGGGGGTAACTAAACTGGTCGAGCGATGGATTTCCGTCTCTGGTGTAGCTGATGA
TCCGAATAACTACCTGTTTTGCCGGGTCAGAAAAAATGGTGTTGCCGCGCCATCTGCCACCAGCCAGCTA
TCAACTCGCGCCCTGGAAGGGATTTTTGAAGCAACTCATCGATTGATTTACGGCGCTAAGGATGACTCTG
GTCAGAGATACCTGGCCTGGTCTGGACACAGTGCCCGTGTCGGAGCCGCGCGAGATATGGCCCGCGCTGG
AGTTTCAATACCGGAGATCATGCAAGCTGGTGGCTGGACCAATGTAAATATTGTCATGAACTATATCCGT
AACCTGGATAGTGAAACAGGGGCAATGGTGCGCCTGCTGGAAGATGGCGATTAGCCATTAACGCGGATCC
TGCCCATTTAGTTGGCTTTTCCCTTGTCTCGTGTCTTTTCCGTGGAAAGGTTCCCGGAGTAATCTGATGG
CACAGCAGGGAGGTGCGCCTGCAGAATGCCTTATTAACCATCGCCTGAGACCCACAGCCCTGTAGATTTC
TGTGATGTTTCGGTTGCGTATTCCATAATTTTAAGCGTTTCACTTCTATTTTTTTTCATTCCTTTGAATT
TGGATCTTAAAATTATCATTGGTGCCTTGTGTTATTGTGCGTGCTGCGTGTGAATTTGGTGCTCTGCCTT
TTTGCAGGCATGCAAGCTAGCTTGTATTCTATAGTGTCACCTAAATCGTATGTGTATGATACATAAGGTT
ATGTATTAATTGTAGCCGCGTTCTAACGACAATATGTACAAGCCTAATTGTGTAGCATCTGGCTTACTGA
AGCAGACCCTATCATCTCTCTCGTAAACTGCCGTCAGAGTCGGTTTGGTTGGACGAACCTTCTGAGTTTC
TGGTAACGCCGTTCCGCACCCCGGAAATGGTCAGCGAACCAATCAGCAGGGTCATCGCTAGCCAGATCCT
CTACGCCGGACGCATCGTGGCCGGCATCACCGGCGCCACAGGTGCGGTTGCTGGCGCCTATATCGCCGAC
ATCACCGATGGGGAAGATCGGGCTCGCCACTTCGGGCTCATGAGCGCTTGTTTCGGCGTGGGTATGGTGG
CAGGCCCCGTGGCCGGGGGACTGTTGGGCGCCATCTCCTTGCACCATTCCTTGCGGCGGCGGTGCTCAAC
GGCCTCAACCTACTACTGGGCTGCTTCCTAATGCAGGAGTCGCATAAGGGAGAGCGTCGATATGGTGCAC
TCTCAGTACAATCTGCTCTGATGCCGCATAGTTAAGCCAGCCCCGACACCCGCCAACACCCGCTGACGCG
CCCTGACGGGCTTGTCTGCTCCCGGCATCCGCTTACAGACAAGCTGTGACCGTCTCCGGGAGCTGCATGT
GTCAGAGGTTTTCACCGTCATCACCGAAACGCGCGAGACGAAAGGGCCTCGTGATACGCCTATTTTTATA
GGTTAATGTCATGATAATAATGGTTTCTTAGACGTCAGGTGGCACTTTTCGGGGAAATGTGCGCGGAACC
CCTATTTGTTTATTTTTCTAAATACATTCAAATATGTATCCGCTCATGAGACAATAACCCTGATAAATGC
TTCAATAATATTGAAAAAGGAAGAGTATGAGTATTCAACATTTCCGTGTCGCCCTTATTCCCTTTTTTGC
GGCATTTTGCCTTCCTGTTTTTGCTCACCCAGAAACGCTGGTGAAAGTAAAAGATGCTGAAGATCAGTTG
GGTGCACGAGTGGGTTACATCGAACTGGATCTCAACAGCGGTAAGATCCTTGAGAGTTTTCGCCCCGAAG
AACGTTTTCCAATGATGAGCACTTTTAAAGTTCTGCTATGTGGCGCGGTATTATCCCGTATTGACGCCGG
GCAAGAGCAACTCGGTCGCCGCATACACTATTCTCAGAATGACTTGGTTGAGTACTCACCAGTCACAGAA
AAGCATCTTACGGATGGCATGACAGTAAGAGAATTATGCAGTGCTGCCATAACCATGAGTGATAACACTG
CGGCCAACTTACTTCTGACAACGATCGGAGGACCGAAGGAGCTAACCGCTTTTTTGCACAGCATGGGGGA
TCATGTAACTCGCCTTGATCGTTGGGAACCGGAGCTGAATGAAGCCATACCAAACGACGAGCGTGACACC
ACGATGCCTGTAGCAATGGCAACAACGTTGCGCAAACTATTAACTGGCGAACTACTTACTCTAGCTTCCC
GGCAACAATTAATAGACTGGATGGAGGCGGATAAAGTTGCAGGACCACTTCTGCGCTCGGCCCTTCCGGC
TGGCTGGTTTATTGCTGATAAATCTGGAGCCGGTGAGCGTGGGTCTCGCGGTATCATTGCAGCACTGGGG
CCAGATGGTAAGCCCTCCCGTATCGTAGTTATCTACACGACGGGGAGTCAGGCAACTATGGATGAACGAA
ATAGACAGATCGCTGAGATAGGTGCCTCACTGATTAAGCATTGGTAACTGTCAGACCAAGTTTACTCATA
TATACTTTAGATTGATTTAAAACTTCATTTTTAATTTAAAAGGATCTAGGTGAAGATCCTTTTTGATAAT
CTCATGACCAAAATCCCTTAACGTGAGTTTTCGTTCCACTGAGCGTCAGACCCCGTAGAAAAGATCAAAG
GATCTTCTTGAGATCCTTTTTTTCTGCGCGTAATCTGCTGCTTGCAAACAAAAAAACCACCGCTACCAGC
GGTGGTTTGTTTGCCGGATCAAGAGCTACCAACTCTTTTTCCGAAGGTAACTGGCTTCAGCAGAGCGCAG
ATACCAAATACTGTCCTTCTAGTGTAGCCGTAGTTAGGCCACCACTTCAAGAACTCTGTAGCACCGCCTA
CATACCTCGCTCTGCTAATCCTGTTACCAGTGGCTGCTGCCAGTGGCGATAAGTCGTGTCTTACCGGGTT
GGACTCAAGACGATAGTTACCGGATAAGGCGCAGCGGTCGGGCTGAACGGGGGGTTCGTGCACACAGCCC
AGCTTGGAGCGAACGACCTACACCGAACTGAGATACCTACAGCGTGAGCTATGAGAAAGCGCCACGCTTC
CCGAAGGGAGAAAGGCGGACAGGTATCCGGTAAGCGGCAGGGTCGGAACAGGAGAGCGCACGAGGGAGCT
TCCAGGGGGAAACGCCTGGTATCTTTATAGTCCTGTCGGGTTTCGCCACCTCTGACTTGAGCGTCGATTT
TTGTGATGCTCGTCAGGGGGGCGGAGCCTATGGAAAAACGCCAGCAACGCGGCCTTTTTACGGTTCCTGG
CCTTTTGCTGGCCTTTTGCTCACATGTTCTTTCCTGCGTTATCCCCTGATTCTGTGGATAACCGTATTAC
CGCCTTTGAGTGAGCTGATACCGCTCGCCGCAGCCGAACGACCGAGCGCAGCGAGTCAGTGAGCGAGGAA
GCGGAAGAGCGCCCAATACGCAAACCGCCTCTCCCCGCGCGTTGGCCGATTCATTAATGCAG
Features (pLannotate 1.2.2; 13 found; start..end, strand, type, name):
   1082..1456    -  CDS            BleoR: antibiotic-binding protein; Sh ble from Streptoalloteichus hindustanus; confers resistance to bleomycin, phleomycin, and Zeocin™
   1600..1618    -  promoter       T7 promoter: promoter for bacteriophage T7 RNA polymerase
   1883..1902    +  promoter       PLtetO-1 promoter (fragment): modified phage lambda PL promoter with tet operator sites (Lutz and Bujard, 1997)
   1904..1923    +  promoter       PLtetO-1 promoter (fragment): modified phage lambda PL promoter with tet operator sites (Lutz and Bujard, 1997)
   2103..3134    +  CDS            Cre: site-specific recombinase Cre is a site-specific recombinase from bacteriophage P1. Recombination occurs at loxP sequences.
   3458..3476    -  promoter       SP6 promoter: promoter for bacteriophage SP6 RNA polymerase
   3705..3980    +  CDS            TcR (fragment): tetracycline efflux protein; tet; confers resistance to tetracycline
   3980..4030    -  misc_feature   bom (fragment): basis of mobility region from pBR322
   4132..4167    -  CDS            rop (fragment): Rop protein, which maintains plasmids at low copy number; rop
   4262..4366    +  promoter       AmpR promoter: bla
   4367..5227    +  CDS            AmpR: β-lactamase; bla; confers resistance to ampicillin, carbenicillin, and related antibiotics
   5398..5986    +  rep_origin     ori: high-copy-number ColE1/pMB1/pBR322/pUC origin of replication
   6169..6222    +  CDS            lacI (fragment): lac repressor; lacI; The lac repressor binds to the lac operator to inhibit transcription in E. coli. This inhibition can be relieved by adding lactose or isopropyl-β-D-thiogalactopyranoside (IPTG).
