[The description below was written by a language model from this plasmid's Addgene catalogue record and pLannotate feature annotations shown in this document.]
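Description:
pLEW100cre-EP1 (also known as pLEW100creTS) is a pGEM-based integrating expression vector for tetracycline-inducible production of Cre recombinase in Trypanosoma brucei. In E. coli it is maintained through a high-copy ColE1/pUC-type origin and selected with ampicillin via the bla gene and its native promoter. Short remnants of pBR322-type sequences (fragments of TcR, bom and rop, plus a lacI fragment) are also annotated but appear to be non-functional backbone leftovers. An SP6 promoter lies downstream of the insert and serves as a sequencing primer site.

The payload is the 1,032 bp Cre coding sequence from bacteriophage P1. Immediately upstream, the feature table identifies two short adjacent matches to tet operator-containing sequence, consistent with the catalogue's listing of a TET operator as the controlling element. Expression should therefore be repressed by Tet repressor and released by tetracycline, which implies a host line supplying the repressor. According to the depositor, Cre is flanked by UTR sequences that permit regulated, low-level, T7 promoter-driven expression. These UTRs and the rRNA targeting sequence are not annotated in the table. The only T7 promoter annotated lies on the opposite strand, upstream of the divergently oriented BleoR (Sh ble) gene, which provides Zeocin/phleomycin selection in the parasite. Which promoter drives Cre cannot be settled from the annotations alone.

For use, the plasmid is linearised with NotI and integrated into an rRNA locus. Induced Cre can then excise or rearrange loxP-flanked sequences, supporting the Cre-based positive-negative selection and marker-removal strategies for genetic manipulation of T. brucei for which the construct was developed.
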