Addgene plasmid #33345: pLEW100cre-EP1
Purpose: For expression of tetracycline-inducible CRE in Trypanosoma brucei
Depositing lab: George Cross. Depositing organization: Rockefeller University. Publication: CRE recombinase-based positive-negative selection systems for genetic manipulation in Trypanosoma brucei. Scahill MD, Pastar I, Cross GA. Mol Biochem Parasitol. 2008 Jan;157(1):73-82. Epub 2007 Oct 6. 10.1016/j.molbiopara.2007.10.003 PubMed 18006158.
Backbone
  Vector backbone: pGEM
  Backbone size w/o insert (bp): 4922
  Vector type: Cre/Lox ; Trypanosoma brucei expression vector
  Selectable markers: Zeocin
Growth in bacteria
  Bacterial resistance: Ampicillin, 100 μg/mL
  Growth temperature: 37°C
  Growth strain: DH5alpha
  Copy number: Unknown
Gene/Insert
  Gene/Insert name: cre recombinase
  Insert size (bp): 1032
  GenBank ID: X03453
  Promoter: TET operator
  Cloning method: Restriction Enzyme; 5′ cloning site NA (unknown if destroyed); 3′ cloning site NA (unknown if destroyed)
  Sequencing primers: 5′ SP6
Resource information
  A portion of this plasmid was derived from a plasmid made by: John Donelson, Dept. Biochemistry, University of Iowa
Terms and licenses: Academic/Nonprofit Terms; Industry Terms: Not Available to Industry
Depositor comments: This plasmid is also known as pLEW100creTS. Cre recombinase is flanked by UTR sequences to allow regulated T7 promoter-driven low level expression after cleavage by NotI and integration into a rRNA locus.
How to cite: pLEW100cre-EP1 was a gift from George Cross (Addgene plasmid # 33345 ; http://n2t.net/addgene:33345 ; RRID:Addgene_33345)
