>Addgene plasmid #33345 | pLEW100cre-EP1 | addgene partial sequence | sequence record 41275 | SP6
AAGGCAGAGCACCAAATTCACACGCAGCACGCACAATAACACAAGGCACCAATGATAATTTTAAGATCCA
AATTCAAAGGAATGAAAAAAAATAGAAGTGAAACGCTTAAAATTATGGAATACGCAACCGAAACATCACA
GAAATCTACAGGGCTGTGGGTCTCAGGCGATGGTTAATAAGGCATTCTGCAGGCGCACCTCCCTGCTGTG
CCATCAGATTACTCCGGGAACCTTTCCACGGAAAAGACACGAGACAAGGGAAAAGCCAACTAAATGGGCA
GGATCCGCGTTAATGGCTAATCGCCATCTTCCAGCAGGCGCACCATTGCCCCTGTTTCACTATCCAGGTT
ACGGATATAGTTCATGACAATATTTACATTGGTCCAGCCACCAGCTTGCATGATCTCCGGTATTGAAACT
CCAGCGCGGGCCATATCTCGCGCGGCTCCGACACGGGCACTGTGTCCAGACCAGGCCAGGTATCTCTGAC
CAGAGTCATCCTTAGCGCCGTAAATCAATCGATGAGTTGCTTCAAAAATCCCTTCCAGGGCGCGAGTTGA
TAGCTGGCTGGTGGCAGATGGCGCGGCAACACCATTTTTTCTGACCCGGCAAAACAGGTAGTTATTCGGA
TCATCAGCTACACCAGAGACGGAAATCCATCGCTCGACCAGTTTAGTTACCCCCAGGCTAAGTGCCTTCT
CTACACCTGCGGTGCTAACCAGCGTTTTCGTTCTGCCAATATGGATTAACATTCTCCCACCGTCAGTACG
TGAGATATCTTTAACCCTGATCCTGGCAATTTCGGCTATACGTAACAGGGTGTTATAAGCAATCCCCAGA
AATGCCA
